>Addgene plasmid #136272 | pCMV-PE2-pegRNA-ST2-com-vector | addgene full sequence | sequence record 273277 | Addgene NGS Result
CACATTTCCCCGAAAAGTGCCACCTGACGTCGACGGATCGGGAGATCGATCTCCCGATCCCCTAGGGTCT
ACTCTCAGTACAATCTGCTCTGATGCCGCATAGTTAAGCCAGTATCTGCTCCCTGCTTGTGTGTTGGAGG
TCGCTGAGTAGTGCGCGAGCAAAATTTAAGCTACAACAAGGCAAGGCTTGACCGACAATTGCATGAAGAA
TCTGCTTAGGGTTAGGCGTTTTGCGCTGCTTCGCGAAAGCTTGAGGGCCTATTTCCCATGATTCCTTCAT
ATTTGCATATACGATACAAGGCTGTTAGAGAGATAATTGGAATTAATTTGACTGTAAACACAAAGATATT
AGTACAAAATACGTGACGTAGAAAGTAATAATTTCTTGGGTAGTTTGCAGTTTTAAAATTATGTTTTAAA
ATGGACTATCATATGCTTACCGTAACTTGAAAGTATTTCGATTTCTTGGCTTTATATATCTTGTGGAAAG
GACGAAACACCGGGAGACGCTCGAGCGTCTCCGTTTGAGAGCTAGAAATAGCAAGTTCAAATAAGGCTAG
TCCGTTATCAACTTGGCTGAATGCCTGCGAGCATCCCACCCAAGTGGCACCGAGTCGGTGCTTTTTTTGT
ACATCGCGATGTACGGGCCAGATATACGCGTTGACATTGATTATTGACTAGTTATTAATAGTAATCAATT
ACGGGGTCATTAGTTCATAGCCCATATATGGAGTTCCGCGTTACATAACTTACGGTAAATGGCCCGCCTG
GCTGACCGCCCAACGACCCCCGCCCATTGACGTCAATAATGACGTATGTTCCCATAGTAACGCCAATAGG
GACTTTCCATTGACGTCAATGGGTGGAGTATTTACGGTAAACTGCCCACTTGGCAGTACATCAAGTGTAT
CATATGCCAAGTACGCCCCCTATTGACGTCAATGACGGTAAATGGCCCGCCTGGCATTATGCCCAGTACA
TGACCTTATGGGACTTTCCTACTTGGCAGTACATCTACGTATTAGTCATCGCTATTACCATGGTGATGCG
GTTTTGGCAGTACATCAATGGGCGTGGATAGCGGTTTGACTCACGGGGATTTCCAAGTCTCCACCCCATT
GACGTCAATGGGAGTTTGTTTTGGCACCAAAATCAACGGGACTTTCCAAAATGTCGTAACAACTCCGCCC
CATTGACGCAAATGGGCGGTAGGCGTGTACGGTGGGAGGTCTATATAAGCAGAGCTGGTTTAGTGAACCG
TCAGATCCGCTAGAGATCCGCGGCCGCTAATACGACTCACTATAGGGAGAGCCGCCACCATGAAACGGAC
AGCCGACGGAAGCGAGTTCGAGTCACCAAAGAAGAAGCGGAAAGTCGACAAGAAGTACAGCATCGGCCTG
GACATCGGCACCAACTCTGTGGGCTGGGCCGTGATCACCGACGAGTACAAGGTGCCCAGCAAGAAATTCA
AGGTGCTGGGCAACACCGACCGGCACAGCATCAAGAAGAACCTGATCGGAGCCCTGCTGTTCGACAGCGG
CGAAACAGCCGAGGCCACCCGGCTGAAGAGAACCGCCAGAAGAAGATACACCAGACGGAAGAACCGGATC
TGCTATCTGCAAGAGATCTTCAGCAACGAGATGGCCAAGGTGGACGACAGCTTCTTCCACAGACTGGAAG
AGTCCTTCCTGGTGGAAGAGGATAAGAAGCACGAGCGGCACCCCATCTTCGGCAACATCGTGGACGAGGT
GGCCTACCACGAGAAGTACCCCACCATCTACCACCTGAGAAAGAAACTGGTGGACAGCACCGACAAGGCC
GACCTGCGGCTGATCTATCTGGCCCTGGCCCACATGATCAAGTTCCGGGGCCACTTCCTGATCGAGGGCG
ACCTGAACCCCGACAACAGCGACGTGGACAAGCTGTTCATCCAGCTGGTGCAGACCTACAACCAGCTGTT
CGAGGAAAACCCCATCAACGCCAGCGGCGTGGACGCCAAGGCCATCCTGTCTGCCAGACTGAGCAAGAGC
AGACGGCTGGAAAATCTGATCGCCCAGCTGCCCGGCGAGAAGAAGAATGGCCTGTTCGGAAACCTGATTG
CCCTGAGCCTGGGCCTGACCCCCAACTTCAAGAGCAACTTCGACCTGGCCGAGGATGCCAAACTGCAGCT
GAGCAAGGACACCTACGACGACGACCTGGACAACCTGCTGGCCCAGATCGGCGACCAGTACGCCGACCTG
TTTCTGGCCGCCAAGAACCTGTCCGACGCCATCCTGCTGAGCGACATCCTGAGAGTGAACACCGAGATCA
CCAAGGCCCCCCTGAGCGCCTCTATGATCAAGAGATACGACGAGCACCACCAGGACCTGACCCTGCTGAA
AGCTCTCGTGCGGCAGCAGCTGCCTGAGAAGTACAAAGAGATTTTCTTCGACCAGAGCAAGAACGGCTAC
GCCGGCTACATTGACGGCGGAGCCAGCCAGGAAGAGTTCTACAAGTTCATCAAGCCCATCCTGGAAAAGA
TGGACGGCACCGAGGAACTGCTCGTGAAGCTGAACAGAGAGGACCTGCTGCGGAAGCAGCGGACCTTCGA
CAACGGCAGCATCCCCCACCAGATCCACCTGGGAGAGCTGCACGCCATTCTGCGGCGGCAGGAAGATTTT
TACCCATTCCTGAAGGACAACCGGGAAAAGATCGAGAAGATCCTGACCTTCCGCATCCCCTACTACGTGG
GCCCTCTGGCCAGGGGAAACAGCAGATTCGCCTGGATGACCAGAAAGAGCGAGGAAACCATCACCCCCTG
GAACTTCGAGGAAGTGGTGGACAAGGGCGCTTCCGCCCAGAGCTTCATCGAGCGGATGACCAACTTCGAT
AAGAACCTGCCCAACGAGAAGGTGCTGCCCAAGCACAGCCTGCTGTACGAGTACTTCACCGTGTATAACG
AGCTGACCAAAGTGAAATACGTGACCGAGGGAATGAGAAAGCCCGCCTTCCTGAGCGGCGAGCAGAAAAA
GGCCATCGTGGACCTGCTGTTCAAGACCAACCGGAAAGTGACCGTGAAGCAGCTGAAAGAGGACTACTTC
AAGAAAATCGAGTGCTTCGACTCCGTGGAAATCTCCGGCGTGGAAGATCGGTTCAACGCCTCCCTGGGCA
CATACCACGATCTGCTGAAAATTATCAAGGACAAGGACTTCCTGGACAATGAGGAAAACGAGGACATTCT
GGAAGATATCGTGCTGACCCTGACACTGTTTGAGGACAGAGAGATGATCGAGGAACGGCTGAAAACCTAT
GCCCACCTGTTCGACGACAAAGTGATGAAGCAGCTGAAGCGGCGGAGATACACCGGCTGGGGCAGGCTGA
GCCGGAAGCTGATCAACGGCATCCGGGACAAGCAGTCCGGCAAGACAATCCTGGATTTCCTGAAGTCCGA
CGGCTTCGCCAACAGAAACTTCATGCAGCTGATCCACGACGACAGCCTGACCTTTAAAGAGGACATCCAG
AAAGCCCAGGTGTCCGGCCAGGGCGATAGCCTGCACGAGCACATTGCCAATCTGGCCGGCAGCCCCGCCA
TTAAGAAGGGCATCCTGCAGACAGTGAAGGTGGTGGACGAGCTCGTGAAAGTGATGGGCCGGCACAAGCC
CGAGAACATCGTGATCGAAATGGCCAGAGAGAACCAGACCACCCAGAAGGGACAGAAGAACAGCCGCGAG
AGAATGAAGCGGATCGAAGAGGGCATCAAAGAGCTGGGCAGCCAGATCCTGAAAGAACACCCCGTGGAAA
ACACCCAGCTGCAGAACGAGAAGCTGTACCTGTACTACCTGCAGAATGGGCGGGATATGTACGTGGACCA
GGAACTGGACATCAACCGGCTGTCCGACTACGATGTGGACGCTATCGTGCCTCAGAGCTTTCTGAAGGAC
GACTCCATCGACAACAAGGTGCTGACCAGAAGCGACAAGAACCGGGGCAAGAGCGACAACGTGCCCTCCG
AAGAGGTCGTGAAGAAGATGAAGAACTACTGGCGGCAGCTGCTGAACGCCAAGCTGATTACCCAGAGAAA
GTTCGACAATCTGACCAAGGCCGAGAGAGGCGGCCTGAGCGAACTGGATAAGGCCGGCTTCATCAAGAGA
CAGCTGGTGGAAACCCGGCAGATCACAAAGCACGTGGCACAGATCCTGGACTCCCGGATGAACACTAAGT
ACGACGAGAATGACAAGCTGATCCGGGAAGTGAAAGTGATCACCCTGAAGTCCAAGCTGGTGTCCGATTT
CCGGAAGGATTTCCAGTTTTACAAAGTGCGCGAGATCAACAACTACCACCACGCCCACGACGCCTACCTG
AACGCCGTCGTGGGAACCGCCCTGATCAAAAAGTACCCTAAGCTGGAAAGCGAGTTCGTGTACGGCGACT
ACAAGGTGTACGACGTGCGGAAGATGATCGCCAAGAGCGAGCAGGAAATCGGCAAGGCTACCGCCAAGTA
CTTCTTCTACAGCAACATCATGAACTTTTTCAAGACCGAGATTACCCTGGCCAACGGCGAGATCCGGAAG
CGGCCTCTGATCGAGACAAACGGCGAAACCGGGGAGATCGTGTGGGATAAGGGCCGGGATTTTGCCACCG
TGCGGAAAGTGCTGAGCATGCCCCAAGTGAATATCGTGAAAAAGACCGAGGTGCAGACAGGCGGCTTCAG
CAAAGAGTCTATCCTGCCCAAGAGGAACAGCGATAAGCTGATCGCCAGAAAGAAGGACTGGGACCCTAAG
AAGTACGGCGGCTTCGACAGCCCCACCGTGGCCTATTCTGTGCTGGTGGTGGCCAAAGTGGAAAAGGGCA
AGTCCAAGAAACTGAAGAGTGTGAAAGAGCTGCTGGGGATCACCATCATGGAAAGAAGCAGCTTCGAGAA
GAATCCCATCGACTTTCTGGAAGCCAAGGGCTACAAAGAAGTGAAAAAGGACCTGATCATCAAGCTGCCT
AAGTACTCCCTGTTCGAGCTGGAAAACGGCCGGAAGAGAATGCTGGCCTCTGCCGGCGAACTGCAGAAGG
GAAACGAACTGGCCCTGCCCTCCAAATATGTGAACTTCCTGTACCTGGCCAGCCACTATGAGAAGCTGAA
GGGCTCCCCCGAGGATAATGAGCAGAAACAGCTGTTTGTGGAACAGCACAAGCACTACCTGGACGAGATC
ATCGAGCAGATCAGCGAGTTCTCCAAGAGAGTGATCCTGGCCGACGCTAATCTGGACAAAGTGCTGTCCG
CCTACAACAAGCACCGGGATAAGCCCATCAGAGAGCAGGCCGAGAATATCATCCACCTGTTTACCCTGAC
CAATCTGGGAGCCCCTGCCGCCTTCAAGTACTTTGACACCACCATCGACCGGAAGAGGTACACCAGCACC
AAAGAGGTGCTGGACGCCACCCTGATCCACCAGAGCATCACCGGCCTGTACGAGACACGGATCGACCTGT
CTCAGCTGGGAGGTGACTCTGGAGGATCTAGCGGAGGATCCTCTGGCAGCGAGACACCAGGAACAAGCGA
GTCAGCAACACCAGAGAGCAGTGGCGGCAGCAGCGGCGGCAGCAGCACCCTAAATATAGAAGATGAGTAT
CGGCTACATGAGACCTCAAAAGAGCCAGATGTTTCTCTAGGGTCCACATGGCTGTCTGATTTTCCTCAGG
CCTGGGCGGAAACCGGGGGCATGGGACTGGCAGTTCGCCAAGCTCCTCTGATCATACCTCTGAAAGCAAC
CTCTACCCCCGTGTCCATAAAACAATACCCCATGTCACAAGAAGCCAGACTGGGGATCAAGCCCCACATA
CAGAGACTGTTGGACCAGGGAATACTGGTACCCTGCCAGTCCCCCTGGAACACGCCCCTGCTACCCGTTA
AGAAACCAGGGACTAATGATTATAGGCCTGTCCAGGATCTGAGAGAAGTCAACAAGCGGGTGGAAGACAT
CCACCCCACCGTGCCCAACCCTTACAACCTCTTGAGCGGGCTCCCACCGTCCCACCAGTGGTACACTGTG
CTTGATTTAAAGGATGCCTTTTTCTGCCTGAGACTCCACCCCACCAGTCAGCCTCTCTTCGCCTTTGAGT
GGAGAGATCCAGAGATGGGAATCTCAGGACAATTGACCTGGACCAGACTCCCACAGGGTTTCAAAAACAG
TCCCACCCTGTTTAATGAGGCACTGCACAGAGACCTAGCAGACTTCCGGATCCAGCACCCAGACTTGATC
CTGCTACAGTACGTGGATGACTTACTGCTGGCCGCCACTTCTGAGCTAGACTGCCAACAAGGTACTCGGG
CCCTGTTACAAACCCTAGGGAACCTCGGGTATCGGGCCTCGGCCAAGAAAGCCCAAATTTGCCAGAAACA
GGTCAAGTATCTGGGGTATCTTCTAAAAGAGGGTCAGAGATGGCTGACTGAGGCCAGAAAAGAGACTGTG
ATGGGGCAGCCTACTCCGAAGACCCCTCGACAACTAAGGGAGTTCCTAGGGAAGGCAGGCTTCTGTCGCC
TCTTCATCCCTGGGTTTGCAGAAATGGCAGCCCCCCTGTACCCTCTCACCAAACCGGGGACTCTGTTTAA
TTGGGGCCCAGACCAACAAAAGGCCTATCAAGAAATCAAGCAAGCTCTTCTAACTGCCCCAGCCCTGGGG
TTGCCAGATTTGACTAAGCCCTTTGAACTCTTTGTCGACGAGAAGCAGGGCTACGCCAAAGGTGTCCTAA
CGCAAAAACTGGGACCTTGGCGTCGGCCGGTGGCCTACCTGTCCAAAAAGCTAGACCCAGTAGCAGCTGG
GTGGCCCCCTTGCCTACGGATGGTAGCAGCCATTGCCGTACTGACAAAGGATGCAGGCAAGCTAACCATG
GGACAGCCACTAGTCATTCTGGCCCCCCATGCAGTAGAGGCACTAGTCAAACAACCCCCCGACCGCTGGC
TTTCCAACGCCCGGATGACTCACTATCAGGCCTTGCTTTTGGACACGGACCGGGTCCAGTTCGGACCGGT
GGTAGCCCTGAACCCGGCTACGCTGCTCCCACTGCCTGAGGAAGGGCTGCAACACAACTGCCTTGATATC
CTGGCCGAAGCCCACGGAACCCGACCCGACCTAACGGACCAGCCGCTCCCAGACGCCGACCACACCTGGT
ACACGGATGGAAGCAGTCTCTTACAAGAGGGACAGCGTAAGGCGGGAGCTGCGGTGACCACCGAGACCGA
GGTAATCTGGGCTAAAGCCCTGCCAGCCGGGACATCCGCTCAGCGGGCTGAACTGATAGCACTCACCCAG
GCCCTAAAGATGGCAGAAGGTAAGAAGCTAAATGTTTATACTGATAGCCGTTATGCTTTTGCTACTGCCC
ATATCCATGGAGAAATATACAGAAGGCGTGGGTGGCTCACATCAGAAGGCAAAGAGATCAAAAATAAAGA
CGAGATCTTGGCCCTACTAAAAGCCCTCTTTCTGCCCAAAAGACTTAGCATAATCCATTGTCCAGGACAT
CAAAAGGGACACAGCGCCGAGGCTAGAGGCAACCGGATGGCTGACCAAGCGGCCCGAAAGGCAGCCATCA
CAGAGACTCCAGACACCTCTACCCTCCTCATAGAAAATTCATCACCCTCTGGCGGCTCAAAAAGAACCGC
CGACGGCAGCGAATTCGAGCCCAAGAAGAAGAGGAAAGTCTAACCGGTCATCATCACCATCACCATTGAG
TTTAAACCCGCTGATCAGCCTCGACTGTGCCTTCTAGTTGCCAGCCATCTGTTGTTTGCCCCTCCCCCGT
GCCTTCCTTGACCCTGGAAGGTGCCACTCCCACTGTCCTTTCCTAATAAAATGAGAAAATTGCATCGCAT
TGTCTGAGTAGGTGTCATTCTATTCTGGGGGGTGGGGTGGGGCAGGACAGCAAGGGGGAGGATTGGGAAG
ACAATAGCAGGCATGCTGGGGATGCGGTGGGCTCTATGGCTTCTGAGGCGGAAAGAACCAGCTGGGGCTC
GATACCGTCGACCTCTAGCTAGAGCTTGGCGTAATCATGGTCATAGCTGTTTCCTGTGTGAAATTGTTAT
CCGCTCACAATTCCACACAACATACGAGCCGGAAGCATAAAGTGTAAAGCCTAGGGTGCCTAATGAGTGA
GCTAACTCACATTAATTGCGTTGCGCTCACTGCCCGCTTTCCAGTCGGGAAACCTGTCGTGCCAGCTGCA
TTAATGAATCGGCCAACGCGCGGGGAGAGGCGGTTTGCGTATTGGGCGCTCTTCCGCTTCCTCGCTCACT
GACTCGCTGCGCTCGGTCGTTCGGCTGCGGCGAGCGGTATCAGCTCACTCAAAGGCGGTAATACGGTTAT
CCACAGAATCAGGGGATAACGCAGGAAAGAACATGTGAGCAAAAGGCCAGCAAAAGGCCAGGAACCGTAA
AAAGGCCGCGTTGCTGGCGTTTTTCCATAGGCTCCGCCCCCCTGACGAGCATCACAAAAATCGACGCTCA
AGTCAGAGGTGGCGAAACCCGACAGGACTATAAAGATACCAGGCGTTTCCCCCTGGAAGCTCCCTCGTGC
GCTCTCCTGTTCCGACCCTGCCGCTTACCGGATACCTGTCCGCCTTTCTCCCTTCGGGAAGCGTGGCGCT
TTCTCATAGCTCACGCTGTAGGTATCTCAGTTCGGTGTAGGTCGTTCGCTCCAAGCTGGGCTGTGTGCAC
GAACCCCCCGTTCAGCCCGACCGCTGCGCCTTATCCGGTAACTATCGTCTTGAGTCCAACCCGGTAAGAC
ACGACTTATCGCCACTGGCAGCAGCCACTGGTAACAGGATTAGCAGAGCGAGGTATGTAGGCGGTGCTAC
AGAGTTCTTGAAGTGGTGGCCTAACTACGGCTACACTAGAAGAACAGTATTTGGTATCTGCGCTCTGCTG
AAGCCAGTTACCTTCGGAAAAAGAGTTGGTAGCTCTTGATCCGGCAAACAAACCACCGCTGGTAGCGGTG
GTTTTTTTGTTTGCAAGCAGCAGATTACGCGCAGAAAAAAAGGATCTCAAGAAGATCCTTTGATCTTTTC
TACGGGGTCTGACACTCAGTGGAACGAAAACTCACGTTAAGGGATTTTGGTCATGAGATTATCAAAAAGG
ATCTTCACCTAGATCCTTTTAAATTAAAAATGAAGTTTTAAATCAATCTAAAGTATATATGAGTAAACTT
GGTCTGACAGTTACCAATGCTTAATCAGTGAGGCACCTATCTCAGCGATCTGTCTATTTCGTTCATCCAT
AGTTGCCTGACTCCCCGTCGTGTAGATAACTACGATACGGGAGGGCTTACCATCTGGCCCCAGTGCTGCA
ATGATACCGCGAGACCCACGCTCACCGGCTCCAGATTTATCAGCAATAAACCAGCCAGCCGGAAGGGCCG
AGCGCAGAAGTGGTCCTGCAACTTTATCCGCCTCCATCCAGTCTATTAATTGTTGCCGGGAAGCTAGAGT
AAGTAGTTCGCCAGTTAATAGTTTGCGCAACGTTGTTGCCATTGCTACAGGCATCGTGGTGTCACGCTCG
TCGTTTGGTATGGCTTCATTCAGCTCCGGTTCCCAACGATCAAGGCGAGTTACATGATCCCCCATGTTGT
GCAAAAAAGCGGTTAGCTCCTTCGGTCCTCCGATCGTTGTCAGAAGTAAGTTGGCCGCAGTGTTATCACT
CATGGTTATGGCAGCACTGCATAATTCTCTTACTGTCATGCCATCCGTAAGATGCTTTTCTGTGACTGGT
GAGTACTCAACCAAGTCATTCTGAGAATAGTGTATGCGGCGACCGAGTTGCTCTTGCCCGGCGTCAATAC
GGGATAATACCGCGCCACATAGCAGAACTTTAAAAGTGCTCATCATTGGAAAACGTTCTTCGGGGCGAAA
ACTCTCAAGGATCTTACCGCTGTTGAGATCCAGTTCGATGTAACCCACTCGTGCACCCAACTGATCTTCA
GCATCTTTTACTTTCACCAGCGTTTCTGGGTGAGCAAAAACAGGAAGGCAAAATGCCGCAAAAAAGGGAA
TAAGGGCGACACGGAAATGTTGAATACTCATACTCTTCCTTTTTCAATATTATTGAAGCATTTATCAGGG
TTATTGTCTCATGAGCGGATACATATTTGAATGTATTTAGAAAAATAAACAAATAGGGGTTCCGCG
Features (pLannotate 1.2.2; 20 found; start..end, strand, type, name):
     71..115     -  misc_feature   bom (fragment): basis of mobility region from pBR322
    253..493     +  promoter       U6 promoter: RNA polymerase III promoter for human U6 snRNA
    523..575     +  misc_RNA       gRNA scaffold (fragment): guide RNA scaffold for the Streptococcus pyogenes CRISPR/Cas9 system
    602..621     +  misc_RNA       gRNA scaffold (fragment): guide RNA scaffold for the Streptococcus pyogenes CRISPR/Cas9 system
    663..1042    +  enhancer       CMV enhancer: human cytomegalovirus immediate early enhancer
   1043..1246    +  promoter       CMV promoter: human cytomegalovirus (CMV) immediate early promoter
   1288..1306    +  promoter       T7 promoter: promoter for bacteriophage T7 RNA polymerase
   1377..2978    +  CDS            Cas9(N): N-terminal portion of Streptococcus pyogenes Cas9 (Zetsche et al., 2015)
   2979..5473    +  CDS            Cas9(C) (fragment): C-terminal portion of Streptococcus pyogenes Cas9 (Zetsche et al., 2015)
   5577..7608    +  CDS            gag-pol (fragment): Moloney murine leukemia virus Gag-Pol polyprotein; gag-pol; contains a read-through stop codon
   7725..7949    +  polyA_signal   bGH poly(A) signal: bovine growth hormone polyadenylation signal
   7953..7974    +  promoter       SV40 promoter (fragment): SV40 enhancer and early promoter
   7979..7995    +  misc_feature   MCS (fragment): pBluescript multiple cloning site
   8044..8060    -  protein_bind   lac operator: The lac repressor binds to the lac operator to inhibit transcription in E. coli. This inhibition can be relieved by adding lactose or isopropyl-β-D-thiogalactopyranoside (IPTG). lac repressor encoded by lacI
   8068..8098    -  promoter       lac promoter: promoter for the E. coli lac operon
   8113..8134    -  protein_bind   CAP binding site: CAP binding activates transcription in the presence of cAMP. E. coli catabolite activator protein
   8147..8239    -  CDS            lacI (fragment): lac repressor; lacI; The lac repressor binds to the lac operator to inhibit transcription in E. coli. This inhibition can be relieved by adding lactose or isopropyl-β-D-thiogalactopyranoside (IPTG).
   8422..9010    -  rep_origin     ori: high-copy-number ColE1/pMB1/pBR322/pUC origin of replication
   9181..10041   -  CDS            AmpR: β-lactamase; bla; confers resistance to ampicillin, carbenicillin, and related antibiotics
  10042..10146   -  promoter       AmpR promoter: bla
