[The description below was written by a language model from this plasmid's Addgene catalogue record and pLannotate feature annotations shown in this document.]
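Description:
pCMV-PE2-pegRNA-ST2-com-vector is a roughly 10.1 kb mammalian expression plasmid for CRISPR prime editing that combines the PE2 prime editor and a pegRNA expression cassette on a single pCMV backbone. It is propagated in E. coli through a high-copy ColE1/pUC-type origin and selected with ampicillin via the β-lactamase gene and its native promoter. Short remnants of lac regulatory elements, a bom region and a multiple cloning site are backbone leftovers with no evident role in the payload.

The PE2 coding region is driven by the CMV immediate-early enhancer and promoter, with a T7 promoter just upstream, and ends at a bovine growth hormone polyadenylation signal. The annotation software splits it into Streptococcus pyogenes Cas9 N- and C-terminal portions followed by a fragment of Moloney murine leukemia virus gag-pol. This fits the PE2 architecture, in which a Cas9 nickase is fused to an M-MLV reverse transcriptase, although the specific nickase and RT mutations are not annotated.

Upstream, a human U6 RNA polymerase III promoter drives the pegRNA scaffold. The scaffold is detected as two separate fragments, consistent with the "ST2-com" modification named in the record, which presumably places a com RNA aptamer within the scaffold. The record does not describe this design in detail. The "vector" designation and the absence of a stated target suggest an empty scaffold into which a user clones spacer and extension sequences, but this is not stated explicitly. The catalogue lists the plasmid as lentiviral, yet no LTRs, packaging signal or other lentiviral elements appear in the feature table, so it looks like an expression plasmid, perhaps used alongside lentiviral-type particle systems.
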