Addgene plasmid #136272: pCMV-PE2-pegRNA-ST2-com-vector
Purpose: Expresses PE2 and ST2-com modified pegRNA cassette
Depositing lab: Baisong Lu. Depositing organization: Wake Forest University Health Sciences.
Backbone
  Vector backbone: pCMV
  Vector type: Mammalian Expression, Lentiviral, CRISPR
Growth in bacteria
  Bacterial resistance: Ampicillin, 100 μg/mL
  Growth temperature: 37°C
  Growth strain: NEB Stable
  Copy number: High Copy
Gene/Insert
  Gene/Insert name: PE2, pegRNA scaffold
  Species: Synthetic
Terms and licenses: Academic/Nonprofit Terms; Industry Terms: Not Available to Industry
How to cite: pCMV-PE2-pegRNA-ST2-com-vector was a gift from Baisong Lu (Addgene plasmid # 136272 ; http://n2t.net/addgene:136272 ; RRID:Addgene_136272)
